>Addgene plasmid #15326 | FLAG-EAF2 pBacPAK8 | addgene partial sequence | sequence record 21776 | 15326 with polyhedrin-F
AAAAAAAACCTTAATAAATACGGATCCCTGCAGGCCTATGCCAGACTACAAGGACGATGATGACAAGCTC
GAGATGAATAGCGCAGCGGGATTCTCACACCTAGACCGTCGCGAGCGGGTTCTCAAGTTAGGGGAGAGTT
TCGAGAAGCAGCCGCGCTGCGCCTTCCACACTGTGCGCTATGACTTCAAACCTGCTTCTATTGACACTTC
TTCTGAAGGATACCTTGAGGTTGGTGAAGGTGAACAGGTGACCATAACTCTGCCAAATATAGAAGGTTCA
ACTCCACCAGTAACTGTTTTCAAAGGTTCAAAAAAACCTTACTTAAAAGAATGCATTTTGATTATTAACC
ATGATACTGGAGAATGTCGGCTAGAAAAACTCAGCAGCAACATCACTGTAAAAAAAACAAGAGTTGAAGG
AAGCAGTAAAATTCAGTATCGTAAAGAACAACAGCAACAACAAATGTGGAATTCAGCCAGGACTCCCAAT
CTTGTAAAACATTCTCCATCTGAAGATAAGATGTCCCCAGCATCTCCAATAGATGATATCGAAAGAGAAC
TGAAGGCAGAAGCTAGTCTAATGGACCAGATGAGTAGTTGTGATAGTTCATCAGATTCCAAAAGTTCATC
ATCTTCAAGTAGTGAGGATAGTTCTAGTGACTCAGAAGATGAAGATTGCAAATCCTCTACTTCTGATACA
GGGAATTGTGTCTC
