[The description below was written by a language model from this plasmid's Addgene catalogue record.]
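Description:
FLAG-EAF2 pBacPAK8 is a baculovirus transfer vector built on the commercial pBacPAK8 backbone (about 5.5 kb without insert) and carrying the human ELL-associated factor 2 coding sequence (EAF2, also known as U19, TRAITS or BM040). The 783 bp insert was placed between XhoI and KpnI sites, both of which remain intact, and is expressed with an N-terminal FLAG epitope tag. The plasmid is maintained in standard E. coli cloning strains under ampicillin selection; its copy number is not recorded. No feature table accompanies the entry, so the promoter and flanking elements are not explicitly stated. Transfer vectors of this family generally place the insert behind the strong, very late polyhedrin promoter and flank it with viral sequences that direct homologous recombination into a baculovirus genome.

The plasmid itself is not an expression vector in the final host. It is co-introduced into insect cells with baculoviral DNA, and recombination moves the FLAG-EAF2 cassette into the virus. The resulting recombinant baculovirus is used to infect insect cells for high-level production of the tagged protein, which can then be detected or affinity-purified through the FLAG epitope. The associated work identified EAF1 and EAF2 as positive regulators of the RNA polymerase II elongation factor ELL, so the construct fits the production of recombinant EAF2 for biochemical studies of transcription elongation and ELL binding, although the record does not describe specific experiments.
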