Addgene plasmid #15326: FLAG-EAF2 pBacPAK8
Depositing lab: Joan Conaway & Ronald Conaway. Depositing organization: Stowers Institute for Medical Research. Publication: ELL-associated factors 1 and 2 are positive regulators of RNA polymerase II elongation factor ELL. Kong SE, Banks CA, Shilatifard A, Conaway JW, Conaway RC. Proc Natl Acad Sci U S A. 2005 Jul 19. 102(29):10094-8. 10.1073/pnas.0503017102 PubMed 16006523.
Backbone
  Vector backbone: pBacPAK8
  Backbone manufacturer: Clontech
  Backbone size w/o insert (bp): 5538
  Vector type: Baculovirus construction
Growth in bacteria
  Bacterial resistance: Ampicillin, 100 μg/mL
  Growth temperature: 37°C
  Growth strain: DH5alpha
  Copy number: Unknown
Gene/Insert
  Gene/Insert name: ELL Associated Factor 2 (alt name: EAF2)
  Species: H. sapiens (human)
  Insert size (bp): 783
  Entrez Gene: EAF2 (a.k.a. BM040, TRAITS, U19)
  Tag / fusion protein: FLAG (N terminal on backbone)
  Cloning method: Restriction Enzyme; 5′ cloning site Xho1 (not destroyed); 3′ cloning site Kpn1 (not destroyed)
  Sequencing primers: 5′ Bac1; 3′ Bac2
Terms and licenses: Academic/Nonprofit Terms; Industry Terms: Not Available to Industry
How to cite: FLAG-EAF2 pBacPAK8 was a gift from Joan Conaway & Ronald Conaway (Addgene plasmid # 15326 ; http://n2t.net/addgene:15326 ; RRID:Addgene_15326)
